>Addgene plasmid #105043 | pKLV2-U6gRNA5(Stk11)-PGKpuroBFP-W | addgene full sequence | sequence record 207392 | Addgene NGS Result
CTAAATTGTAAGCGTTAATATTTTGTTAAAATTCGCGTTAAATTTTTGTTAAATCAGCTCATTTTTTAAC
CAATAGGCCGAAATCGGCAAAATCCCTTATAAATCAAAAGAATAGACCGAGATAGGGT
[37 nt withheld, positions 129-165]
AAAGAACGTGGACTCCAACGTCAAAGG
[49 nt withheld, positions 193-241]
T
[91 nt withheld, positions 243-333]
G
[124 nt withheld, positions 335-458]
CCCATTCGCCATTCAGGCTGCGCAACTGTTGGGAAGGGCGATCGGTGCGGGCCTCTTCGCTATTACGCCA
GCTGGCGAAAGGGGGATGTGCTGCAAGGCGATTAAGTTGGGTAACGCCAGGGTTTTCCCAGTCACGACGT
TGTAAAACGACGGCCAGTGAGCGCGCGTAATACGACTCACTATAGGGCGAATTGACTAGTACATAACTTA
CGGTAAATGGCCCGCCTGGCTGACCGCCCAACGACCCCCGCCCATTGACGTCAATAATGACGTATGTTCC
CATAGTAACGCCAATAGGGACTTTCCATTGACGTCAATGGGTGGAGTATTTACGGTAAACTGCCCACTTG
GCAGTACATCAAGTGTATCATATGCCAAGTACGCCCCCTATTGACGTCAATGACGGTAAATGGCCCGCCT
GGCATTATGCCCAGTACATGACCTTATGGGACTTTCCTACTTGGCAGTACATCTACGTATTAGTCATCGC
TATTACCATGGTGATGCGGTTTTGGCAGTACATCAATGGGCGTGGATAGCGGTTTGACTCACGGGGATTT
CCAAGTCTCCACCCCATTGACGTCAATGGGAGTTTGTTTTGGCACCAAAATCAACGGGACTTTCCAAAAT
GTCGTAACAACTCCGCCCCATTGACGCAAATGGGCGGTAGGCGTGTACGGTGGGAGGTCTATATAAGCAG
CGCGTTTTGCCTGTACTGGGTCTCTCTGGTTAGACCAGATCTGAGCCTGGGAGCTCTCTGGCTAACTAGG
GAACCCACTGCTTAAGCCTCAATAAAGCTTGCCTTGAGTGCTTCAAGTAGTGTGTGCCCGTCTGTTGTGT
GACTCTGGTAACTAGAGATCCCTCAGACCCTTTTAGTCAGTGTGGAAAATCTCTAGCAGTGGCGCCCGAA
CAGGGACTTGAAAGCGAAAGGGAAACCAGAGGAGCTCTCTCGACGCAGGACTCGGCTTGCTGAAGCGCGC
ACGGCAAGAGGCGAGGGGCGGCGACTGGTGAGTACGCCAAAAATTTTGACTAGCGGAGGCTAGAAGGAGA
GAGATGGGTGCGAGAGCGTCAGTATTAAGCGGGGGAGAATTAGATCGCGATGGGAAAAAATTCGGTTAAG
GCCAGGGGGAAAGAAAAAATATAAATTAAAACATATAGTATGGGCAAGCAGGGAGCTAGAACGATTCGCA
GTTAATCCTGGCCTGTTAGAAACATCAGAAGGCTGTAGACAAATACTGGGACAGCTACAACCATCCCTTC
AGACAGGATCAGAAGAACTTAGATCATTATATAATACAGTAGCAACCCTCTATTGTGTGCATCAAAGGAT
AGAGATAAAAGACACCAAGGAAGCTTTAGACAAGATAGAGGAAGAGCAAAACAAAAGTAAGACCACCGCA
CAGCAAGCGGCCGGCCGCGCTGATCTTCAGACCTGGAGGAGGAGATATGAGGGACAATTGGAGAAGTGAA
TTATATAAATATAAAGTAGTAAAAATTGAACCATTAGGAGTAGCACCCACCAAGGCAAAGAGAAGAGTGG
TGCAGAGAGAAAAAAGAGCAGTGGGAATAGGAGCTTTGTTCCTTGGGTTCTTGGGAGCAGCAGGAAGCAC
TATGGGCGCAGCGTCAATGACGCTGACGGTACAGGCCAGACAATTATTGTCTGGTATAGTGCAGCAGCAG
AACAATTTGCTGAGGGCTATTGAGGCGCAACAGCATCTGTTGCAACTCACAGTCTGGGGCATCAAGCAGC
TCCAGGCAAGAATCCTGGCTGTGGAAAGATACCTAAAGGATCAACAGCTCCTGGGGATTTGGGGTTGCTC
TGGAAAACTCATTTGCACCACTGCTGTGCCTTGGAATGCTAGTTGGAGTAATAAATCTCTGGAACAGATT
TGGAATCACACGACCTGGATGGAGTGGGACAGAGAAATTAACAATTACACAAGCTTAATACACTCCTTAA
TTGAAGAATCGCAAAACCAGCAAGAAAAGAATGAACAAGAATTATTGGAATTAGATAAATGGGCAAGTTT
GTGGAATTGGTTTAACATAACAAATTGGCTGTGGTATATAAAATTATTCATAATGATAGTAGGAGGCTTG
GTAGGTTTAAGAATAGTTTTTGCTGTACTTTCTATAGTGAATAGAGTTAGGCAGGGATATTCACCATTAT
CGTTTCAGACCCACCTCCCAACCCCGAGGGGACCCGACAGGCCCGAAGGAATAGAAGAAGAAGGTGGAGA
GAGAGACAGAGACAGATCCATTCGATTAGTGAACGGATCGGCACTGCGTGCGCCAATTCTGCAGACAAAT
GGCAGTATTCATCCACAATTTTAAAAGAAAAGGGGGGATTGGGGGGTACAGTGCAGGGGAAAGAATAGTA
GACATAATAGCAACAGACATACAAACTAAAGAATTACAAAAACAAATTACAAAAATTCAAAATTTTCGGG
TTTATTACAGGGACAGCAGAGATCCAGTTTGGTTAGTACCGGGCCCTACGCGTCCAAGGTCGGGCAGGAA
GAGGGCCTATTTCCCATGATTCCTTCATATTTGCATATACGATACAAGGCTGTTAGAGAGATAATTAGAA
TTAATTTGACTGTAAACACAAAGATATTAGTACAAAATACGTGACGTAGAAAGTAATAATTTCTTGGGTA
GTTTGCAGTTTTAAAATTATGTTTTAAAATGGACTATCATATGCTTACCGTAACTTGAAAGTATTTCGAT
TTCTTGGCTTTATATATCTTGTGGAAAGGACGAAACACCGGGCTCGTACGGCAAGGTGAGTTTAAGAGCT
ATGCTGGAAACAGCATAGCAAGTTTAAATAAGGCTAGTCCGTTATCAACTTGAAAAAGTGGCACCGAGTC
GGTGCTTTTTTTGGATCCAATTCTACCGGGTAGGGGAGGCGCTTTTCCCAAGGCAGTCTGGAGCATGCGC
TTTAGCAGCCCCGCTGGGCACTTGGCGCTACACAAGTGGCCTCTGGCCTCGCACACATTCCACATCCACC
GGTAGGCGCCAACCGGCTCCGTTCTTTGGTGGCCCCTTCGCGCCACCTTCTACTCCTCCCCTAGTCAGGA
AGTTCCCCCCCGCCCCGCAGCTCGCGTCGTGCAGGACGTGACAAATGGAAGTAGCACGTCTCACTAGTCT
CGTGCAGATGGACAGCACCGCTGAGCAATGGAAGCGGGTAGGCCTTTGGGGCAGCGGCCAATAGCAGCTT
TGCTCCTTCGCTTTCTGGGCTCAGAGGCTGGGAAGGGGTGGGTCCGGGGGCGGGCTCAGGGGCGGGCTCA
GGGGCGGGGCGGGCGCCCGAAGGTCCTCCGGAGGCCCGGCATTCTGCACGCTTCAAAAGCGCACGTCTGC
CGCGCTGTTCTCCTCTTCCTCATCTCCGGGCCTTTCGACCTGCATCCATCTAGATCTCGAGCAGCTGAAG
CTTACCATGACCGAGTACAAGCCCACGGTGCGCCTCGCCACCCGCGACGACGTCCCCAGGGCCGTACGCA
CCCTCGCCGCCGCGTTCGCCGACTACCCCGCCACGCGCCACACCGTCGATCCGGACCGCCACATCGAGCG
GGTCACCGAGCTGCAAGAACTCTTCCTCACGCGCGTCGGGCTCGACATCGGCAAGGTGTGGGTCGCGGAC
GACGGCGCCGCGGTGGCGGTCTGGACCACGCCGGAGAGCGTCGAAGCGGGGGCGGTGTTCGCCGAGATCG
GCCCGCGCATGGCCGAGTTGAGCGGTTCCCGGCTGGCCGCGCAGCAACAGATGGAAGGCCTCCTGGCGCC
GCACCGGCCCAAGGAGCCCGCGTGGTTCCTGGCCACCGTCGGCGTCTCGCCCGACCACCAGGGCAAGGGT
CTGGGCAGCGCCGTCGTGCTCCCCGGAGTGGAGGCGGCCGAGCGCGCCGGGGTGCCCGCCTTCCTGGAGA
CCTCCGCGCCCCGCAACCTCCCCTTCTACGAGCGGCTCGGCTTCACCGTCACCGCCGACGTCGAGGTGCC
CGAAGGACCGCGCACCTGGTGCATGACCCGCAAGCCCGGTGCCGGCGGCGGGTCCGGAGGAGAGGGCAGA
GGAAGTCTCCTAACATGCGGTGACGTGGAGGAGAATCCTGGCCCAATGAGCGAGCTGATTAAGGAGAACA
TGCACATGAAGCTGTACATGGAGGGCACCGTGGACAACCATCACTTCAAGTGCACATCCGAGGGCGAAGG
CAAGCCCTACGAGGGCACCCAGACCATGAGAATCAAGGTGGTCGAGGGCGGCCCTCTCCCCTTCGCCTTC
GACATCCTGGCTACTAGCTTCCTCTACGGCAGCAAGACCTTCATCAACCACACCCAGGGCATCCCCGACT
TCTTCAAGCAGTCCTTCCCTGAGGGCTTCACATGGGAGAGAGTCACCACATACGAGGACGGGGGCGTGCT
GACCGCTACCCAGGACACCAGCCTCCAGGACGGCTGCCTCATCTACAACGTCAAGATCAGAGGGGTGAAC
TTCACATCCAACGGCCCTGTGATGCAGAAGAAAACACTCGGCTGGGAGGCCTTCACCGAGACGCTGTACC
CCGCTGACGGCGGCCTGGAAGGCAGAAACGACATGGCCCTGAAGCTCGTGGGCGGGAGCCATCTGATCGC
AAACATCAAGACCACATATAGATCCAAGAAACCCGCTAAGAACCTCAAGATGCCTGGCGTCTACTATGTG
GACTACAGACTGGAAAGAATCAAGGAGGCCAACAACGAGACCTACGTCGAGCAGCACGAGGTGGCAGTGG
CCAGATACTGCGACCTCCCTAGCAAACTGGGGCACAAGCTTAATTGAGCGGCCGCTCAACCTCTGGATTA
CAAAATTTGTGAAAGATTGACTGGTATTCTTAACTATGTTGCTCCTTTTACGCTATGTGGATACGCTGCT
TTAATGCCTTTGTATCATGCTATTGCTTCCCGTATGGCTTTCATTTTCTCCTCCTTGTATAAATCCTGGT
TGCTGTCTCTTTATGAGGAGTTGTGGCCCGTTGTCAGGCAACGTGGCGTGGTGTGCACTGTGTTTGCTGA
CGCAACCCCCACTGGTTGGGGCATTGCCACCACCTGTCAGCTCCTTTCCGGGACTTTCGCTTTCCCCCTC
CCTATTGCCACGGCGGAACTCATCGCCGCCTGCCTTGCCCGCTGCTGGACAGGGGCTCGGCTGTTGGGCA
CTGACAATTCCGTGGTGTTGTCGGGGAAATCATCGTCCTTTCCTTGGCTGCTCGCCTGTGTTGCCACCTG
GATTCTGCGCGGGACGTCCTTCTGCTACGTCCCTTCGGCCCTCAATCCAGCGGACCTTCCTTCCCGCGGC
CTGCTGCCGGCTCTGCGGCCTCTTCCGCGTCTACGCCTTCGCCCTCAGACGAGTCGGATCTCCCTTTGGG
CCGCCTCCCCGCAGGTACCTTTAAGACCAATGACTTACAAGGCAGCTGTAGATCTTAGCCACTTTTTAAA
AGAAAAGGGGGGACTGGAAGGGCTAATTCACTCCCAAAGAAGTCAAGATCTGCTTTTTGCCTGTACTGGG
TCTCTCTGGTTAGACCAGAGTCTCTCTGGTTAGACCAGATCTGAGCCTGGGAGCTCTCTGGCTAACTAGG
GAACCCACTGCTTAAGCCTCAATAAAGCTTGCCTTGAGTGCTTCAAGTAGTGTGTGCCCGTCTGTTGTGT
GACTCTGGTAACTAGAGATCCCTCAGACCCTTTTAGTCAGTGTGGAAAATCTCTAGCAGTTTAAACCCGC
TGATCAGCCTCGACTGTGCCTTCTAGTTGCCAGCCATCTGTTGTTTGCCCCTCCCCCGTGCCTTCCTTGA
CCCTGGAAGGTGCCACTCCCACTGTCCTTTCCTAATAAAATGAGGAAATTGCATCGCATTGTCTGAGTAG
GTGTCATTCTATTCTGGGGGGTGGGGTGGGGCAGGACAGCAAGGGGGAGGATTGGGAAGTCAATAGCAGG
CATGCTGGGGATGCGGTGGGCTCTATGGGCGGCCGTTAATTAAGCTTTTGTTCCCTTTAGTGAGGGTTAA
TTGCGCGCTTGGCGTAATCATGGTCATAGCTGTTTCCTGTGTGAAATTGTTATCCGCTCACAATTCCACA
CAACATACGAGCCGGGAGCATAAAGTGTAAAGCCTGGGGTGCCTAATGAGTGAGCTAACTCACATTAATT
GCGTTGCGCTCACTGCCCGCTTTCCAGTCGGGAAACCTGTCGTGCCAGCTGCATTAATGAATCGGCCAAC
GCGCGGGGAGAGGCGGTTTGCGTATTGGGCGCTCTTCCGCTTCCTCGCTCACTGACTCGCTGCGCTCGGT
CGTTCGGCTGCGGCGAGCGGTATCAGCTCACTCAAAGGCGGTAATACGGTTATCCACAGAATCAGGGGAT
AACGCAGGAAAGAACATGTGAGCAAAAGGCCAGCAAAAGGCCAGGAACCGTAAAAAGGCCGCGTTGCTGG
CGTTTTTCCATAGGCTCCGCCCCCCTGACGAGCATCACAAAAATCGACGCTCAAGTCAGAGGTGGCGAAA
CCCGACAGGACTATAAAGATACCAGGCGTTTCCCCCTGGAAGCTCCCTCGTGCGCTCTCCTGTTCCGACC
CTGCCGCTTACCGGATACCTGTCCGCCTTTCTCCCTTCGGGAAGCGTGGCGCTTTCTCATAGCTCACGCT
GTAGGTATCTCAGTTCGGTGTAGGTCGTTCGCTCCAAGCTGGGCTGTGTGCACGAACCCCCCGTTCAGCC
CGACCGCTGCGCCTTATCCGGTAACTATCGTCTTGAGTCCAACCCGGTAAGACACGACTTATCGCCACTG
GCAGCAGCCACTGGTAACAGGATTAGCAGAGCGAGGTATGTAGGCGGTGCTACAGAGTTCTTGAAGTGGT
GGCCTAACTACGGCTACACTAGAAGAACAGTATTTGGTATCTGCGCTCTGCTGAAGCCAGTTACCTTCGG
AAAAAGAGTTGGTAGCTCTTGATCCGGCAAACAAACCACCGCTGGTAGCGGTGGTTTTTTTGTTTGCAAG
CAGCAGATTACGCGCAGAAAAAAAGGATCTCAAGAAGATCCTTTGATCTTTTCTACGGGGTCTGACGCTC
AGTGGAACGAAAACTCACGTTAAGGGATTTTGGTCATGAGATTATCAAAAAGGATCTTCACCTAGATCCT
TTTAAATTAAAAATGAAGTTTTAAATCAATCTAAAGTATATATGAGTAAACTTGGTCTGACAGTTACCAA
TGCTTAATCAGTGAGGCACCTATCTCAGCGATCTGTCTATTTCGTTCATCCATAGTTGCCTGACTCCCCG
TCGTGTAGATAACTACGATACGGGAGGGCTTACCATCTGGCCCCAGTGCTGCAATGATACCGCGAGACCC
ACGCTCACCGGCTCCAGATTTATCAGCAATAAACCAGCCAGCCGGAAGGGCCGAGCGCAGAAGTGGTCCT
GCAACTTTATCCGCCTCCATCCAGTCTATTAATTGTTGCCGGGAAGCTAGAGTAAGTAGTTCGCCAGTTA
ATAGTTTGCGCAACGTTGTTGCCATTGCTACAGGCATCGTGGTGTCACGCTCGTCGTTTGGTATGGCTTC
ATTCAGCTCCGGTTCCCAACGATCAAGGCGAGTTACATGATCCCCCATGTTGTGCAAAAAAGCGGTTAGC
TCCTTCGGTCCTCCGATCGTTGTCAGAAGTAAGTTGGCCGCAGTGTTATCACTCATGGTTATGGCAGCAC
TGCATAATTCTCTTACTGTCATGCCATCCGTAAGATGCTTTTCTGTGACTGGTGAGTACTCAACCAAGTC
ATTCTGAGAATAGTGTATGCGGCGACCGAGTTGCTCTTGCCCGGCGTCAATACGGGATAATACCGCGCCA
CATAGCAGAACTTTAAAAGTGCTCATCATTGGAAAACGTTCTTCGGGGCGAAAACTCTCAAGGATCTTAC
CGCTGTTGAGATCCAGTTCGATGTAACCCACTCGTGCACCCAACTGATCTTCAGCATCTTTTACTTTCAC
CAGCGTTTCTGGGTGAGCAAAAACAGGAAGGCAAAATGCCGCAAAAAAGGGAATAAGGGCGACACGGAAA
TGTTGAATACTCATACTCTTCCTTTTTCAATATTATTGAAGCATTTATCAGGGTTATTGTCTCATGAGCG
GATACATATTTGAATGTATTTAGAAAAATAAACAAATAGGGGTTCCGCGCACATTTCCCCGAAAAGTGCC
AC
Features (pLannotate 1.2.2; 28 found; start..end, strand, type, name):
     30..458     -  rep_origin     f1 ori (sequence partly withheld): f1 bacteriophage origin of replication; arrow indicates direction of (+) strand synthesis
    463..618     -  CDS            lacZα (fragment): LacZα fragment of β-galactosidase; lacZ fragment
    626..644     +  promoter       T7 promoter: promoter for bacteriophage T7 RNA polymerase
    658..958     +  enhancer       CMV enhancer: human cytomegalovirus immediate early enhancer
    959..1158    +  promoter       CMV promoter: human cytomegalovirus (CMV) immediate early promoter
   1176..1356    +  LTR            5' LTR (truncated): truncated 5' long terminal repeat (LTR) from HIV-1
   1403..1528    +  misc_feature   HIV-1 Ψ: packaging signal of human immunodeficiency virus type 1
   1512..1850    +  CDS            HIV-1 gag (fragment): gag protein from human immunodeficiency virus 1; gag
   2027..2260    +  misc_feature   RRE: The Rev response element (RRE) of HIV-1 allows for Rev-dependent mRNA export from the nucleus to the cytoplasm.
   2637..2737    +  CDS            Rev (fragment): human immunodeficiency virus 1 (HIV-1) Rev protein; rev; enhances nuclear export of unspliced and incompletely spliced viral mRNAs
   2787..2904    +  misc_feature   cPPT/CTS: central polypurine tract and central termination sequence of HIV-1
   2979..3219    +  promoter       U6 promoter: RNA polymerase III promoter for human U6 snRNA
   3266..3333    +  misc_RNA       tracrRNA (fragment): trans-activating CRISPR RNA for the Streptococcus pyogenes CRISPR/Cas9 system
   3356..3855    +  promoter       PGK promoter: mouse phosphoglycerate kinase 1 promoter
   3895..4491    +  CDS            PuroR (fragment): puromycin N-acetyltransferase; pac from Streptomyces; confers resistance to puromycin
   4564..5262    +  CDS            TagBFP: TagBFP is a basic (constitutively fluorescent) blue fluorescent protein published in 2008, derived from Entacmaea quadricolor. It is reported to be a very rapidly-maturing monomer with very low acid sensitivity.
   5274..5860    +  misc_feature   WPRE: woodchuck hepatitis virus posttranscriptional regulatory element
   5854..6000    +  CDS            nef (fragment): NEF_HV1LA - Experimental evidence at protein level: Swiss-Prot protein existence level 1. Extracellular Nef protein targets CD4(+) T-lymphocytes for apoptosis by interacting with CXCR4 surface receptors. From Human immunodeficiency virus type 1 group M subtype B (isolate Lai) (HIV-1).
   6008..6186    +  LTR            5' LTR (truncated): truncated 5' long terminal repeat (LTR) from HIV-1
   6212..6323    +  polyA_signal   bGH poly(A) signal: bovine growth hormone polyadenylation signal
   6462..6480    -  promoter       T3 promoter: promoter for bacteriophage T3 RNA polymerase
   6525..6541    -  protein_bind   lac operator: The lac repressor binds to the lac operator to inhibit transcription in E. coli. This inhibition can be relieved by adding lactose or isopropyl-β-D-thiogalactopyranoside (IPTG). lac repressor encoded by lacI
   6549..6579    -  promoter       lac promoter: promoter for the E. coli lac operon
   6594..6615    -  protein_bind   CAP binding site: CAP binding activates transcription in the presence of cAMP. E. coli catabolite activator protein
   6628..6720    -  CDS            lacI (fragment): lac repressor; lacI; The lac repressor binds to the lac operator to inhibit transcription in E. coli. This inhibition can be relieved by adding lactose or isopropyl-β-D-thiogalactopyranoside (IPTG).
   6903..7491    -  rep_origin     ori: high-copy-number ColE1/pMB1/pBR322/pUC origin of replication
   7662..8522    -  CDS            AmpR: β-lactamase; bla; confers resistance to ampicillin, carbenicillin, and related antibiotics
   8523..8627    -  promoter       AmpR promoter: bla
