[The description below was written by a language model from this plasmid's Addgene catalogue record and pLannotate feature annotations shown in this document.]
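Description:
pKLV2-U6gRNA5(Stk11)-PGKpuroBFP-W is an HIV-1-based lentiviral CRISPR guide RNA vector that targets mouse Stk11 (also known as Lkb1 or Par-4). It was made by inserting the guide into the BbsI sites of the parental pKLV2-U6gRNA5(BbsI)-PGKpuroBFP-W backbone, which destroyed both sites. In bacteria the 8.65 kb plasmid is maintained through a high-copy ColE1/pUC-type origin and selected with ampicillin via β-lactamase. The backbone also carries an f1 origin, lacZα and lac regulatory remnants, and flanking T7 and T3 promoters, typical of a phagemid-derived cloning vector.

The viral genome is transcribed from a CMV enhancer/promoter fused to a truncated 5′ LTR. It contains the Ψ packaging signal with a partial gag sequence, the RRE for Rev-dependent nuclear export, and the cPPT/CTS element. A truncated 3′ LTR followed by a bGH polyadenylation signal closes the unit. No viral structural or enzymatic genes are intact, so packaging functions must be supplied in trans.

Two expression cassettes sit between these elements. The human U6 RNA polymerase III promoter drives the Stk11 spacer joined to a Streptococcus pyogenes tracrRNA-derived scaffold, giving a single guide RNA. The mouse PGK promoter drives puromycin N-acetyltransferase followed by TagBFP; the annotation does not identify the short linker between these two coding regions. A WPRE downstream enhances transcript expression. The plasmid does not encode Cas9, so it is meant for cells that express Cas9 from another source. Transduced cells can be selected with puromycin or tracked by blue fluorescence. The associated study concerns CRISPR knockout screening of naive pluripotency maintenance and dissolution.
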