Addgene plasmid #105043: pKLV2-U6gRNA5(Stk11)-PGKpuroBFP-W
Purpose: Lentiviral gRNA plasmid targeting mouse Stk11 , co-expression of TagBFP
Depositing lab: Kosuke Yusa. Depositing organization: Wellcome Sanger Institute. Publication: Genome-wide CRISPR-KO Screen Uncovers mTORC1-Mediated Gsk3 Regulation in Naive Pluripotency Maintenance and Dissolution. Li M, Yu JSL, Tilgner K, Ong SH, Koike-Yusa H, Yusa K. Cell Rep. 2018 Jul 10;24(2):489-502. doi: 10.1016/j.celrep.2018.06.027. PubMed 29996108.
Backbone
  Vector backbone: pKLV2-U6gRNA5(BbsI)-PGKpuroBFP-W
  Backbone manufacturer: Yusa Lab
  Vector type: Mammalian Expression, Lentiviral, CRISPR
  Selectable markers: Puromycin
Growth in bacteria
  Bacterial resistance: Ampicillin, 100 μg/mL
  Growth temperature: 37°C
  Growth strain: NEB Stable
  Copy number: High Copy
Gene/Insert
  Gene/Insert name: Stk11
  gRNA/shRNA sequence: GGCTCGTACGGCAAGGTGA
  Species: M. musculus (mouse)
  Entrez Gene: Stk11 (a.k.a. Lkb1, Par-4)
  Promoter: U6
  Cloning method: Restriction Enzyme; 5′ cloning site BbsI (destroyed during cloning); 3′ cloning site BbsI (destroyed during cloning)
  Sequencing primers: 5′ LKO.1 5'
Terms and licenses: Academic/Nonprofit Terms; Industry Terms: Not Available to Industry
How to cite: pKLV2-U6gRNA5(Stk11)-PGKpuroBFP-W was a gift from Kosuke Yusa (Addgene plasmid # 105043 ; http://n2t.net/addgene:105043 ; RRID:Addgene_105043)
